>Addgene plasmid #108552 | pTAKN2_J23119-sgRNA | addgene full sequence | sequence record 209776 | Addgene NGS Result
TCGCGCGTTTCGGTGATGACGGTGAAAACCTCTGACACATGCAGCTCCCGGAGACGGTCACAGCTTGTCT
GTAAGCGGATGCCGGGAGCAGACAAGCCCGTCAGGGCGCGTCAGCGGGTGTTGGCGGGTGTCGGGGCTGG
CTTAACTATGCGGCATCAGAGCAGATTGTACTGAGAGTGCACCATATGCGGTGTGAAATACCGCACAGAT
GCGTAAGGAGAAAATATTACTACAGGCGCCATTCGCCATTCAGGCTGCGCAACTGTTGGGAAGGGCGATC
GGTGCGGGCCTCTTCGCTATTACGCCAGCTGGCGAAAGGGGGATGTGCTGCAAGGCGATTAAGTTGGGTA
ACGCCAGGGTTTTCCCAGTCACGACGTTGTAAAACGACGGCCAGTGAGCTAGTGTAATACGACTCACTAT
AGGGCGCGGCCGCAGAATTCGATAACAATTGAGCAAGAATCTTCATCGATGCATCAGAAAATTATTTTAA
ATTTCCTCTTGACAGCTAGCTCAGTCCTAGGTATAATGCTAGCAGAGACCCGGGATGGTCTCAGTTTTAG
AGCTAGAAATAGCAAGTTAAAATAAGGCTAGTCCGTTATCAACTTGAAAAAGTGGCACCGAGTCGGTGCT
TTTTTTCCGAAAAAAAAACCCCGCCCCTGACAGGGCGGGGTTTTTTTTAATTAACAGAAAATTATTTTAA
ATTTCCTCTTGACAGCTAGCTCAGTCCTAGGTATAATGCTAGCAGAAGAGCCGGCGCTCTTCAGTTTTAG
AGCTAGAAATAGCAAGTTAAAATAAGGCTAGTCCGTTATCAACTTGAAAAAGTGGCACCGAGTCGGTGCT
TTTTTTCCGAAAAAAAAACCCCGCCCCTGACAGGGCGGGGTTTTTTTTTCTAGACCGCAAAAATCAGCGC
GCAAATACGCATACAAGCTTCCTCGCTCACTGACTCGCTGCGCTCGGTCGTTCGGCTGCGGCGAGCGGTA
TCAGCTCACTCAAAGGCGGTAATACGGTTATCCACAGAATCAGGGGATAACGCAGGAAAGAACATGTGAG
CAAAAGGCCAGCAAAAGGCCAGGAACCGTAAAAAGGCCGCGTTGCTGGCGTTTTTCCATAGGCTCCGCCC
CCCTGACGAGCATCACAAAAATCGACGCTCAAGTCAGAGGTGGCGAAACCCGACAGGACTATAAAGATAC
CAGGCGTTTCCCCCTGGAAGCTCCCTCGTGCGCTCTCCTGTTCCGACCCTGCCGCTTACCGGATACCTGT
CCGCCTTTCTCCCTTCGGGAAGCGTGGCGCTTTCTCATAGCTCACGCTGTAGGTATCTCAGTTCGGTGTA
GGTCGTTCGCTCCAAGCTGGGCTGTGTGCACGAACCCCCCGTTCAGCCCGACCGCTGCGCCTTATCCGGT
AACTATCGTCTTGAGTCCAACCCGGTAAGACACGACTTATCGCCACTGGCAGCAGCCACTGGTAACAGGA
TTAGCAGAGCGAGGTATGTAGGCGGTGCTACAGAGTTCTTGAAGTGGTGGCCTAACTACGGCTACACTAG
AAGAACAGTATTTGGTATCTGCGCTCTGCTGAAGCCAGTTACCTTCGGAAAAAGAGTTGGTAGCTCTTGA
TCCGGCAAACAAACCACCGCTGGTAGCGGTGGTTTTTTTGTTTGCAAGCAGCAGATTACGCGCAGAAAAA
AAGGATCTCAAGAAGATCCTTTGATCTTTTCTACGGGGTCTGACGCTCAGTGGAACGAAAACTCACGTTA
AGGGATTTTGGTCATGAGATTATCAAAAAGGATCTTCACCTAGATCCTTTTAAATTAAAAATGAAGTTTT
AAATCAATCTAAAGTATATATGTTTTAATTAGAAAAACTCATCGAGCATCAAATGAAACTGCAATTTATT
CATATCAGGATTATCAATACCATATTTTTGAAAAAGCCGTTTCTGTAATGAAGGAGAAAACTCACCGAGG
CAGTTCCATAGGATGGCAAGATCCTGGTATCGGTCTGCGATTCCGACTCGTCCAACATCAATACAACCTA
TTAATTTCCCCTCGTCAAAAATAAGGTTATCAAGTGAGAAATCACCATGAGTGACGACTGAATCCGGTGA
GAATGGCAATAGCTTATGCATTTCTTTCCAGACTTGTTCAACAGGCCAGCCATTACGCTCGTCATCAAAA
TCACTCGCATCAACCAAACCGTTATTCATTCGTGATTGCGCCTGAGCGAGACGAAATACGCGATCGCTGT
TAAAAGGACAATTACAAACAGGAATCGAATGCAACCGGCGCAGGAACACTGCCAGCGCATCAACAATATT
TTCACCTGAATCAGGATATTCTTCTAATACCTGGAATGCTGTTTTCCCTGGGATCGCAGAGGTGAGTAAC
CATGCATCATCAGGAGTACGGATAAAATGCTTGATGGTCGGAAGAGGCATAAATTCCGTCAGCCAGTTTA
GTCTGACCATCTCATCTGTAACATCATTGGCAACGCTACCTTTGCCATGTTTCAGAAACAACTCTGGCGC
ATCGGGCTTCCCATACAATCGATAGATTGTCGCACCTGATTGCCCGACATTATCGCGAGCCCATTTATAC
CCATATAAATCAGCATCCATGTTGGAATTTAATCGCGGCCTTGAGCAAGACGTTTCCCGTTGAATATGGC
TCATAACACCCCTTGTATTACTGTTTATGTAAGCAGACATAAGCATTTATCAGGGTTATTGTCTCATGAG
CGGATACATATTTGAATGTATTTAGAAAAATAAACAAATAGGGGTTCCGCGCACATTTCCCCGAAAAGTG
CCACCTGACGTCTAAGAAACCATTATTATCATGACATTAACCTATAAAAATAGGCGTATCACGAGGCCCT
TTCGTC
Features (pLannotate 1.2.2; 11 found; start..end, strand, type, name):
    137..226     +  misc_feature   bom (fragment): basis of mobility region from pBR322
    242..397     -  CDS            lacZα (fragment): LacZα fragment of β-galactosidase; lacZ fragment
    405..423     +  promoter       T7 promoter: promoter for bacteriophage T7 RNA polymerase
    499..533     +  promoter       J23119 promoter: bacterial promoter (Registry of Standard Biological Parts BBa J23119)
    554..629     +  misc_RNA       gRNA scaffold: guide RNA scaffold for the Streptococcus pyogenes CRISPR/Cas9 system
    709..743     +  promoter       J23119 promoter: bacterial promoter (Registry of Standard Biological Parts BBa J23119)
    764..839     +  misc_RNA       gRNA scaffold: guide RNA scaffold for the Streptococcus pyogenes CRISPR/Cas9 system
   1103..1691    -  rep_origin     ori: high-copy-number ColE1/pMB1/pBR322/pUC origin of replication
   1849..2664    -  CDS            KanR: aminoglycoside phosphotransferase; aph(3')-Ia; confers resistance to kanamycin in bacteria or G418 (Geneticin®) in eukaryotes
   2701..2781    -  promoter       AmpR promoter (fragment): bla
   2876..35      +  CDS            rop (fragment) (across the origin): Rop protein, which maintains plasmids at low copy number; rop
