[The description below was written by a language model from this plasmid's Addgene catalogue record and pLannotate feature annotations shown in this document.]
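Description:
pTAKN2_J23119-sgRNA is a small (about 2.9 kb) bacterial expression plasmid built on the pTAKN2 cloning backbone and designed to express two Streptococcus pyogenes-type single guide RNAs in Escherichia coli. It replicates from a high-copy ColE1/pUC-type origin and is selected with kanamycin through an aph(3')-Ia aminoglycoside phosphotransferase gene, which appears to be driven by a fragment of the bla (AmpR) promoter lying just upstream of it. The feature table also picks up backbone remnants that are not functional payload: fragments of lacZα, bom and rop, and a T7 promoter flanking the cloning region.

The insert consists of two tandem sgRNA cassettes in the same orientation. Each has a copy of the strong constitutive synthetic promoter J23119 (from the Registry of Standard Biological Parts), a 20-nt spacer position, and the S. pyogenes Cas9 guide RNA scaffold. As deposited, the spacer positions do not hold genomic targets. The recorded spacer sequences are placeholder stuffers that appear to contain paired, inverted Type IIS restriction sites, a different enzyme pair in each cassette. This would allow each target sequence to be inserted independently by digestion and ligation of annealed oligonucleotides. The record does not annotate terminators downstream of the scaffolds.

The plasmid supplies no Cas9 or other effector protein, so it is meant to be paired with a compatible plasmid encoding one. The associated publication concerns deaminase-mediated multiplex genome editing in E. coli, which suggests use as a guide-delivery vector for targeting two loci at once with a Cas9-deaminase base editor.
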