Addgene plasmid #108552: pTAKN2_J23119-sgRNA
Purpose: Bacterial sgRNA expression vector
Depositing lab: Akihiko Kondo. Depositing organization: Kobe University. Publication: Deaminase-mediated multiplex genome editing in Escherichia coli. Banno S, Nishida K, Arazoe T, Mitsunobu H, Kondo A. Nat Microbiol. 2018 Feb 5. pii: 10.1038/s41564-017-0102-6. doi: 10.1038/s41564-017-0102-6. PubMed 29403014.
Backbone
  Vector backbone: pTAKN2
  Backbone size w/o insert (bp): 2739
  Total vector size (bp): 2876
  Vector type: Bacterial Expression
Growth in bacteria
  Bacterial resistance: Kanamycin, 50 μg/mL
  Growth temperature: 37°C
  Growth strain: DH5alpha
  Copy number: High Copy
Gene/Insert
  Gene/Insert name: 2x Streptococcus pyogenes sgRNA
  gRNA/shRNA sequence: aGAGACCcgggatGGTCTCa and aGAAGAGCcggcGCTCTTCa
  Promoter: J23119
  Cloning method: Gibson Cloning
  Sequencing primers: 5′ M13F; 3′ GGCGGAGCCTATGGAAAAAC
Terms and licenses: Academic/Nonprofit Terms; Industry Terms: Not Available to Industry
How to cite: pTAKN2_J23119-sgRNA was a gift from Akihiko Kondo (Addgene plasmid # 108552 ; http://n2t.net/addgene:108552 ; RRID:Addgene_108552)
